Addgene plasmid #39475: pcDNA6-ARID1A 1–1758
Depositing lab: Ie-Ming Shih. Depositing organization: Johns Hopkins University and School of Medicine. Publication: ARID1A, a factor that promotes formation of SWI/SNF-mediated chromatin remodeling, is a tumor suppressor in gynecologic cancers. Guan B, Wang TL, Shih IeM. Cancer Res. 2011 Nov 1;71(21):6718-27. Epub 2011 Sep 7. 10.1158/0008-5472.CAN-11-1562 PubMed 21900401.
Backbone
  Vector backbone: pCDNA6-V5/His.b
  Backbone manufacturer: Invitrogen
  Backbone size w/o insert (bp): 5212
  Vector type: Mammalian Expression
  Selectable markers: Blasticidin
Growth in bacteria
  Bacterial resistance: Ampicillin, 100 μg/mL
  Growth temperature: 37°C
  Growth strain: DH5alpha
  Copy number: High Copy
Gene/Insert
  Gene/Insert name: ARID1A
  Species: H. sapiens (human)
  Mutation: contains aa1–1758
  GenBank ID: NM_006015.4
  Entrez Gene: ARID1A (a.k.a. B120, BAF250, BAF250a, BM029, C1orf4, CSS2, ELD, MRD14, OSA1, P270, SMARCF1, hELD, hOSA1)
  Promoter: CMV
  Tag / fusion protein: V5 (C terminal on backbone); His (C terminal on backbone)
  Cloning method: Restriction Enzyme; 5′ cloning site unknown (unknown if destroyed); 3′ cloning site unknown (unknown if destroyed)
  Sequencing primers: 5′ CMV-F; 3′ BGH-rev
Terms and licenses: Academic/Nonprofit Terms; Industry Terms: Not Available to Industry
How to cite: pcDNA6-ARID1A 1–1758 was a gift from Ie-Ming Shih (Addgene plasmid # 39475 ; http://n2t.net/addgene:39475 ; RRID:Addgene_39475)
