[The description below was written by a language model from this plasmid's Addgene catalogue record.]
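Description:
pcDNA6-ARID1A 1–1758 is a mammalian expression plasmid built on the Invitrogen pcDNA6-V5/His (version B) backbone, which is about 5.2 kb without the insert. It is maintained in E. coli as a high-copy plasmid under ampicillin selection. For mammalian cells it carries a blasticidin resistance marker, so stable transfectants can be selected in addition to transient expression. No feature table accompanies the record. The origin of replication and other backbone elements are therefore not itemised, although the BGH-reverse sequencing primer is consistent with a bovine growth hormone polyadenylation region downstream of the cloning site.

The insert is a truncated form of human ARID1A (also known as BAF250a, p270 or SMARCF1), encoding amino acids 1–1758 of the protein, with the human ARID1A mRNA reference sequence cited in the record. ARID1A is an AT-rich interaction domain subunit of the SWI/SNF chromatin remodelling complex. Transcription is driven by the strong constitutive CMV promoter. The coding sequence is fused to the backbone's C-terminal V5 epitope and polyhistidine tags, which allow detection by immunoblotting or immunofluorescence and pull-down or affinity purification of the fragment. The insert was placed by restriction cloning, but the specific 5′ and 3′ sites are not recorded.

The associated study examined ARID1A as a tumour suppressor in gynecologic cancers and its role in forming SWI/SNF complexes. In that context, a deletion construct lacking the C-terminal portion of the protein would plausibly serve to compare with full-length ARID1A and to map regions needed for function, though the record does not state the exact purpose.
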