>Addgene plasmid #39475 | pcDNA6-ARID1A 1–1758 | addgene partial sequence | sequence record 51183 | BGH-rev 5'-TAGAAGGCACAGTCGAGG-3'
GGTGATGATGACCGGTACGCGTAGAATCGAGACCGAGGAGAGGGTTAGGGATAGGCTTACCTTCGAACCG
CGGGCCCTCTAGAGGAGCTGGACTAGACACCTTGCTGAACCTCCCAGGATCCAGTAGCGTTCTCTGTCCT
GGGTCACCCACCTCATACTCCTTTAAAATGCCAAAGATCTCAATCAGGCATCGTCGGAAATATTCTACAA
GGAGCTCTAGCAACCCTGGGAGCTGACTGAGGTTGAAGGTCATGATGCTGTTGTCATCATACAGCAGGAT
GTTGATGGTATCTAATGCCCATGTGCTCTCTGCCAGGAGACCAGACTTGAGGGACATCATTACCCGCCAT
GCCTCCGGGGTTCCAATGTCTTTCATTGTGAGCCGCCTCCTCTGCTTCAACACAGGCTGTGTGGCTTCAA
CAGAGCCAGGTGGGAAGGTGATATCCCGCCGAATCATGGGGGGCTGCACAGGGGCAGGTGCTATGTGCGA
GGCAGGTACTGGGGGACCTGCCTTCTGCATTTTCATCCCAGAGTGCAGGAATGGAGACTTGCTAGGAGAG
GTGCGGTTCTCCATTGGCCGGGGCAGGGGAGCAGGGCTGGATACCTGAGGAATGTGATTCTGCATGCTTG
GTGGGGGCTGGTAGTTAGATGGAGGGGGCCTTGTCATGGGGGGCACAGGGGCAGAGGGACCATATGGGGG
CTGGCGTGTGCCATGGGAAGGCCACGAGCCTTCGTGGTTGGCCCTCTGATCTGTGTGCAGCATTTCATCT
GTTCGGTTCACGCCATGATAGGCGGGGCCCTGG
