>Addgene plasmid #39475 | pcDNA6-ARID1A 1–1758 | addgene partial sequence | sequence record 51523 | f1ori-R 5'-AGGGAAGAAAGCGAAAGGAG-3'
GGGGATACCCCCTAGAGCCCCAGCTGGTTCTTTCCGCCTCAGAAGCCATAGAGCCCACCGCATCCCCAGC
ATGCCTGCTATTGTCTTCCCAATCCTCCCCCTTGCTGTCCTGCCCCACCCCACCCCCCAGAATAGAATGA
CACCTACTCAGACAATGCGATGCAATTTCCTCATTTTATTAGGAAAGGACAGTGGGAGTGGCACCTTCCA
GGGTCAAGGAAGGCACGGGGGAGGGGCAAACAACAGATGGCTGGCAACTAGAAGGCACAGTCGAGGCTGA
TCAGCGGGTTTAAACTCAATGGTGATGGTGATGATGACCGGTACGCGTAGAATCGAGACCGAGGAGAGGG
TTAGGGATAGGCTTACCTTCGAACCGCGGGCCCTCTAGAGGAGCTGGACTAGACACCTTGCTGAACCTCC
CAGGATCCAGTAGCGTTCTCTGTCCTGGGTCACCCACCTCATACTCCTTTAAAATGCCAAAGATCTCAAT
CAGGCATCGTCGGAAATATTCTACAAGGAGCTCTAGCAACCCTGGGAGCTGACTGAGGTTGAAGGTCATG
ATGCTGTTGTCATCATACAGCAGGATGTTGATGGTATCTAATGCCCATGTGCTCTCTGCCAGGAGACCAG
ACTTGAGGGACATCATTACCCGCCATGCC
